Addgene plasmid #66468: P2RY1-Tango
Purpose: Expression of G protein-coupled receptors for PRESTO-Tango: parallel receptorome expression and screening via transcriptional output, with transcriptional activation following arrestin translocation
Depositing lab: Bryan Roth. Publication: PRESTO-Tango as an open-source resource for interrogation of the druggable human GPCRome. Kroeze WK, Sassano MF, Huang XP, Lansu K, McCorvy JD, Giguere PM, Sciaky N, Roth BL. Nat Struct Mol Biol. 2015 May;22(5):362-9. doi: 10.1038/nsmb.3014. Epub 2015 Apr 20. PubMed 25895059.
Backbone
  Vector backbone: empty Tango
  Backbone size w/o insert (bp): 6632
  Vector type: Mammalian Expression
  Selectable markers: Neomycin (select with G418)
Growth in bacteria
  Bacterial resistance: Ampicillin, 100 μg/mL
  Growth temperature: 37°C
  Growth strain: DH5alpha
  Copy number: High Copy
Gene/Insert
  Gene/Insert name: P2RY1
  Species: H. sapiens (human)
  Insert size (bp): 1119
  Entrez Gene: P2RY1 (a.k.a. P2Y1, SARCC)
  Promoter: CMV
  Tag / fusion protein: FLAG (N terminal on backbone)
  Cloning method: Restriction Enzyme; 5′ cloning site NotI (not destroyed); 3′ cloning site XhoI (unknown if destroyed)
  Sequencing primers: 5′ CMV-F; 3′ Tet-R
Terms and licenses: Academic/Nonprofit Terms; Industry Terms: Not Available to Industry
Depositor comments: Please note: Most of the PRESTO-Tango vectors do not contain the XhoI cut site downstream of the tTA sequence and instead carry an XbaI site. If you need to perform an XhoI digest we recommend sequencing with a forward primer at the C-terminus of tTA to determine which of the two sites is present. Suggested primer: 5-gagctccacttagacggcgagg-3. Original backbone was pcDNA3.1(+). These plasmids were generated as part of the Illuminating the Druggable Genome (IDG) program sponsored by the NIH Common Fund. The goal of this program is to identify, gather, and distribute information and resources for proteins that currently are not well-studied yet belong to commonly drug-targeted protein families: protein kinases, non-olfactory G-protein coupled receptors (GPCRs), and ion channels. The IDG program is designed to develop fundamental research tools for understudied proteins, elucidate their function, and disseminate the IDG-related resources and data to the greater scientific community.
How to cite: P2RY1-Tango was a gift from Bryan Roth (Addgene plasmid # 66468 ; http://n2t.net/addgene:66468 ; RRID:Addgene_66468)
