[The description below was written by a language model from this plasmid's Addgene catalogue record and pLannotate feature annotations shown in this document.]
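Description:
P2RY1-Tango is a mammalian expression plasmid from the PRESTO-Tango collection, built on an "empty Tango" backbone that derives from pcDNA3.1(+). It is propagated in E. coli through a high-copy ColE1/pUC-type origin with ampicillin selection (AmpR under its own bla promoter). It also carries an f1 origin and an SV40 promoter-driven neomycin resistance cassette with an SV40 poly(A) signal, which allows G418 selection in mammalian cells. The sequenced record is about 7.75 kb, consistent with the stated backbone plus a 1,119 bp insert.

The payload is the human P2RY1 gene, which encodes the P2Y1 purinergic receptor for extracellular adenine nucleotides such as ADP. It is transcribed from the CMV immediate-early enhancer/promoter and terminated by the bGH polyadenylation signal. An N-terminal FLAG epitope supplied by the backbone lies just upstream of the receptor; the annotation software scores it only as a fragment of 3xFLAG. Downstream of the receptor, on the same strand, are TetR and VP16 activation domain sequences that together form the tTA transcriptional activator. The gap between the receptor and TetR is unannotated, so any linker or protease-site elements there are not documented in the feature table.

According to the record, the design reports receptor activation as transcriptional output following arrestin translocation, presumably through the tTA module, and it is used for parallel screening of compounds across the GPCRome. The depositor notes that the site downstream of tTA may be XbaI rather than XhoI in most vectors of this series. The short HIV LTR, ble, lacI and extra SV40 promoter hits are probably fragmentary backbone matches rather than functional elements.
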