Features (pLannotate 1.2.2; 23 found; start..end, strand, type, name):
      1..380     +  enhancer       CMV enhancer: human cytomegalovirus immediate early enhancer
    381..584     +  promoter       CMV promoter: human cytomegalovirus (CMV) immediate early promoter
    580..613     +  LTR            5' LTR (truncated) (fragment): truncated 5' long terminal repeat (LTR) from HIV-1
    629..647     +  promoter       T7 promoter: promoter for bacteriophage T7 RNA polymerase
    806..826     +  CDS            3xFLAG (fragment): three tandem FLAG® epitope tags
    839..1957    +  CDS            P2RY1: P2RY1_HUMAN - Experimental evidence at protein level: Swiss-Prot protein existence level 1. Receptor for extracellular adenine nucleotides such as ADP (PubMed:9442040, PubMed:9038354, PubMed:25822790). In platelets, binding to ADP leads to mobilization of intracellular calcium ions via activation of phospholipase C, a change in platelet shape, and ultimately platelet aggregation (PubMed:9442040). From Homo sapiens (Human).
   2078..2691    +  CDS            TetR (fragment): tetracycline repressor TetR; tetR from transposon Tn10; TetR binds to the tetracycline operator tetO to inhibit transcription. This inhibition can be relieved by adding tetracycline or doxycycline.
   2843..3076    +  CDS            VP16 AD: transcriptional activation domain of herpes simplex virus protein VP16 (Triezenberg et al., 1988; Cousens et al., 1989); UL48
   3117..3341    +  polyA_signal   bGH poly(A) signal: bovine growth hormone polyadenylation signal
   3345..3366    +  promoter       SV40 promoter (fragment): SV40 enhancer and early promoter
   3387..3815    +  rep_origin     f1 ori (sequence partly withheld): f1 bacteriophage origin of replication; arrow indicates direction of (+) strand synthesis
   3829..4158    +  promoter       SV40 promoter: SV40 enhancer and early promoter
   4225..5016    +  CDS            neo: KKA2_KLEPN - Also known as kan, nptII. Experimental evidence at protein level: Swiss-Prot protein existence level 1. Resistance to kanamycin, neomycin, paromomycin, ribostamycin, butirosin and gentamicin B. From Klebsiella pneumoniae.
   5040..5198    +  CDS            ble (fragment): BLE_KLEPN - Experimental evidence at protein level: Swiss-Prot protein existence level 1. Binding protein with a strong affinity to the bleomycin family of antibiotics. Binds to CL990; an antimitotic-antibiotic compound. From Klebsiella pneumoniae.
   5193..5314    +  polyA_signal   SV40 poly(A) signal: SV40 polyadenylation signal
   5387..5403    -  protein_bind   lac operator: The lac repressor binds to the lac operator to inhibit transcription in E. coli. This inhibition can be relieved by adding lactose or isopropyl-β-D-thiogalactopyranoside (IPTG). lac repressor encoded by lacI
   5411..5441    -  promoter       lac promoter: promoter for the E. coli lac operon
   5456..5477    -  protein_bind   CAP binding site: CAP binding activates transcription in the presence of cAMP. E. coli catabolite activator protein
   5490..5582    -  CDS            lacI (fragment): lac repressor; lacI; The lac repressor binds to the lac operator to inhibit transcription in E. coli. This inhibition can be relieved by adding lactose or isopropyl-β-D-thiogalactopyranoside (IPTG).
   5765..6353    -  rep_origin     ori: high-copy-number ColE1/pMB1/pBR322/pUC origin of replication
   6524..7384    -  CDS            AmpR: β-lactamase; bla; confers resistance to ampicillin, carbenicillin, and related antibiotics
   7385..7489    -  promoter       AmpR promoter: bla
   7548..7600    -  misc_feature   bom (fragment): basis of mobility region from pBR322
>Addgene plasmid #66468 | P2RY1-Tango | addgene full sequence | sequence record 335955 | Addgene NGS Result
GACATTGATTATTGACTAGTTATTAATAGTAATCAATTACGGGGTCATTAGTTCATAGCCCATATATGGA
GTTCCGCGTTACATAACTTACGGTAAATGGCCCGCCTGGCTGACCGCCCAACGACCCCCGCCCATTGACG
TCAATAATGACGTATGTTCCCATAGTAACGCCAATAGGGACTTTCCATTGACGTCAATGGGTGGAGTATT
TACGGTAAACTGCCCACTTGGCAGTACATCAAGTGTATCATATGCCAAGTACGCCCCCTATTGACGTCAA
TGACGGTAAATGGCCCGCCTGGCATTATGCCCAGTACATGACCTTATGGGACTTTCCTACTTGGCAGTAC
ATCTACGTATTAGTCATCGCTATTACCATGGTGATGCGGTTTTGGCAGTACATCAATGGGCGTGGATAGC
GGTTTGACTCACGGGGATTTCCAAGTCTCCACCCCATTGACGTCAATGGGAGTTTGTTTTGGCACCAAAA
TCAACGGGACTTTCCAAAATGTCGTAACAACTCCGCCCCATTGACGCAAATGGGCGGTAGGCGTGTACGG
TGGGAGGTCTATATAAGCAGAGCTCTCTGGCTAACTAGAGAACCCACTGCTTACTGGCTTATCGAAATTA
ATACGACTCACTATAGGGAGACCCAAGCTGGCTAGCGTTTAAACTTAAGCTTGGTACCGAGCTCGGATCC
ACTAGTCCAGTGTGGTGGAATTCTGCAGATATCCAGCACAGTGGCGGCCGCGCCACCATGAAGACGATCA
TCGCCCTGAGCTACATCTTCTGCCTGGTATTCGCCGACTACAAGGACGATGATGACGCCAGCATCGATAT
GACCGAGGTTCTGTGGCCCGCGGTCCCCAATGGCACAGATGCAGCCTTCTTGGCCGGCCCAGGGAGCTCA
TGGGGCAATTCTACTGTAGCCAGCACAGCCGCTGTGTCAAGTAGCTTTAAGTGCGCTCTTACCAAGACAG
GCTTCCAGTTTTACTACCTGCCCGCGGTATACATTCTCGTGTTCATTATCGGATTTCTGGGTAACTCTGT
GGCCATCTGGATGTTCGTGTTCCACATGAAGCCCTGGAGTGGAATCAGTGTGTACATGTTTAACTTGGCT
CTTGCCGACTTCCTTTACGTACTGACCCTCCCCGCTCTCATCTTTTACTACTTCAACAAAACTGATTGGA
TATTCGGGGACGCAATGTGCAAATTGCAGCGATTCATCTTTCACGTAAACCTGTACGGTAGTATACTGTT
TCTGACTTGCATTAGCGCGCATCGCTATTCAGGTGTCGTGTACCCGCTGAAGTCATTGGGTCGGCTGAAG
AAGAAAAATGCAATCTGCATCAGTGTCCTGGTGTGGCTTATCGTGGTCGTCGCCATCAGCCCCATACTTT
TCTACTCAGGAACGGGTGTGCGCAAGAACAAGACAATCACGTGTTATGACACCACCAGCGACGAGTACCT
CCGATCCTATTTCATCTACAGCATGTGTACCACGGTAGCCATGTTTTGTGTGCCCCTGGTACTGATCCTG
GGCTGTTACGGCCTGATCGTGCGCGCTTTGATTTATAAGGATCTGGATAATTCTCCACTGCGGCGGAAAT
CCATTTATCTGGTGATAATCGTCCTCACTGTGTTTGCAGTGTCCTACATACCCTTTCATGTTATGAAAAC
TATGAATCTCAGGGCCAGACTGGATTTCCAGACTCCTGCCATGTGCGCCTTCAATGATCGGGTGTACGCC
ACTTACCAGGTGACCAGGGGATTGGCTAGCCTCAATAGTTGTGTGGATCCCATCCTTTACTTTCTTGCCG
GAGATACGTTTCGCCGGCGGCTGAGTAGAGCAACTAGGAAAGCTAGTCGGAGATCCGAAGCCAACCTTCA
GTCCAAGTCCGAAGACATGACACTTAATATTCTGCCTGAGTTTAAGCAGAACGGGGACACCTCCCTTATC
GATACCGGTGGACGCACCCCACCCAGCCTGGGTCCCCAAGATGAGTCCTGCACCACCGCCAGCTCCTCCC
TGGCCAAGGACACTTCATCGACCGGTGAGAACCTGTACTTCCAGCTAAGATTAGATAAAAGTAAAGTGAT
TAACAGCGCATTAGAGCTGCTTAATGAGGTCGGAATCGAAGGTTTAACAACCCGTAAACTCGCCCAGAAG
CTAGGTGTAGAGCAGCCTACATTGTATTGGCATGTAAAAAATAAGCGGGCTTTGCTCGACGCCTTAGCCA
TTGAGATGTTAGATAGGCACCATACTCACTTTTGCCCTTTAGAAGGGGAAAGCTGGCAAGATTTTTTACG
TAATAACGCTAAAAGTTTTAGATGTGCTTTACTAAGTCATCGCGATGGAGCAAAAGTACATTTAGGTACA
CGGCCTACAGAAAAACAGTATGAAACTCTCGAAAATCAATTAGCCTTTTTATGCCAACAAGGTTTTTCAC
TAGAGAATGCATTATATGCACTCAGCGCTGTGGGGCATTTTACTTTAGGTTGCGTATTGGAAGATCAAGA
GCATCAAGTCGCTAAAGAAGAAAGGGAAACACCTACTACTGATAGTATGCCGCCATTATTACGACAAGCT
ATCGAATTATTTGATCACCAAGGTGCAGAGCCAGCCTTCTTATTCGGCCTTGAATTGATCATATGCGGAT
TAGAAAAACAACTTAAATGTGAAAGTGGGTCCGCGTACAGCCGCGCGCGTACGAAAAACAATTACGGGTC
TACCATCGAGGGCCTGCTCGATCTCCCGGACGACGACGCCCCCGAAGAGGCGGGGCTGGCGGCTCCGCGC
CTGTCCTTTCTCCCCGCGGGACACACGCGCAGACTGTCGACGGCCCCCCCGACCGATGTCAGCCTGGGGG
ACGAGCTCCACTTAGACGGCGAGGACGTGGCGATGGCGCATGCCGACGCGCTAGACGATTTCGATCTGGA
CATGTTGGGGGACGGGGATTCCCCGGGTCCGGGATTTACCCCCCACGACTCCGCCCCCTACGGCGCTCTG
GATATGGCCGACTTCGAGTTTGAGCAGATGTTTACCGATGCCCTTGGAATTGACGAGTACGGTGGGTAGT
CTAGAGGGCCCGTTTAAACCCGCTGATCAGCCTCGACTGTGCCTTCTAGTTGCCAGCCATCTGTTGTTTG
CCCCTCCCCCGTGCCTTCCTTGACCCTGGAAGGTGCCACTCCCACTGTCCTTTCCTAATAAAATGAGGAA
ATTGCATCGCATTGTCTGAGTAGGTGTCATTCTATTCTGGGGGGTGGGGTGGGGCAGGACAGCAAGGGGG
AGGATTGGGAAGACAATAGCAGGCATGCTGGGGATGCGGTGGGCTCTATGGCTTCTGAGGCGGAAAGAAC
CAGCTGGGGCTCTAGGGGGTATCCCC
[124 nt withheld, positions 3387-3510]
C
[91 nt withheld, positions 3512-3602]
A
[49 nt withheld, positions 3604-3652]
CCTTTGACGTTGGAGTCCACGTTCTTT
[37 nt withheld, positions 3680-3716]
ACCCTATCTCGGTCTATTCTTTTGATTTATAAGGGATTTTGCCGATTTCGGCCTATTGGTTAAAAAATGA
GCTGATTTAACAAAAATTTAACGCGAATTAATTCTGTGGAATGTGTGTCAGTTAGGGTGTGGAAAGTCCC
CAGGCTCCCCAGCAGGCAGAAGTATGCAAAGCATGCATCTCAATTAGTCAGCAACCAGGTGTGGAAAGTC
CCCAGGCTCCCCAGCAGGCAGAAGTATGCAAAGCATGCATCTCAATTAGTCAGCAACCATAGTCCCGCCC
CTAACTCCGCCCATCCCGCCCCTAACTCCGCCCAGTTCCGCCCATTCTCCGCCCCATGGCTGACTAATTT
TTTTTATTTATGCAGAGGCCGAGGCCGCCTCTGCCTCTGAGCTATTCCAGAAGTAGTGAGGAGGCTTTTT
TGGAGGCCTAGGCTTTTGCAAAAAGCTCCCGGGAGCTTGTATATCCATTTTCGGATCTGATCAAGAGACA
GGATGAGGATCGTTTCGCATGATTGAACAAGATGGATTGCACGCAGGTTCTCCGGCCGCTTGGGTGGAGA
GGCTATTCGGCTATGACTGGGCACAACAGACAATCGGCTGCTCTGATGCCGCCGTGTTCCGGCTGTCAGC
GCAGGGGCGCCCGGTTCTTTTTGTCAAGACCGACCTGTCCGGTGCCCTGAATGAACTGCAGGACGAGGCA
GCGCGGCTATCGTGGCTGGCCACGACGGGCGTTCCTTGCGCAGCTGTGCTCGACGTTGTCACTGAAGCGG
GAAGGGACTGGCTGCTATTGGGCGAAGTGCCGGGGCAGGATCTCCTGTCATCTCACCTTGCTCCTGCCGA
GAAAGTATCCATCATGGCTGATGCAATGCGGCGGCTGCATACGCTTGATCCGGCTACCTGCCCATTCGAC
CACCAAGCGAAACATCGCATCGAGCGAGCACGTACTCGGATGGAAGCCGGTCTTGTCGATCAGGATGATC
TGGACGAAGAGCATCAGGGGCTCGCGCCAGCCGAACTGTTCGCCAGGCTCAAGGCGCGCATGCCCGACGG
CGAGGATCTCGTCGTGACCCATGGCGATGCCTGCTTGCCGAATATCATGGTGGAAAATGGCCGCTTTTCT
GGATTCATCGACTGTGGCCGGCTGGGTGTGGCGGACCGCTATCAGGACATAGCGTTGGCTACCCGTGATA
TTGCTGAAGAGCTTGGCGGCGAATGGGCTGACCGCTTCCTCGTGCTTTACGGTATCGCCGCTCCCGATTC
GCAGCGCATCGCCTTCTATCGCCTTCTTGACGAGTTCTTCTGAGCGGGACTCTGGGGTTCGAAATGACCG
ACCAAGCGACGCCCAACCTGCCATCACGAGATTTCGATTCCACCGCCGCCTTCTATGAAAGGTTGGGCTT
CGGAATCGTTTTCCGGGACGCCGGCTGGATGATCCTCCAGCGCGGGGATCTCATGCTGGAGTTCTTCGCC
CACCCCAACTTGTTTATTGCAGCTTATAATGGTTACAAATAAAGCAATAGCATCACAAATTTCACAAATA
AAGCATTTTTTTCACTGCATTCTAGTTGTGGTTTGTCCAAACTCATCAATGTATCTTATCATGTCTGTAT
ACCGTCGACCTCTAGCTAGAGCTTGGCGTAATCATGGTCATAGCTGTTTCCTGTGTGAAATTGTTATCCG
CTCACAATTCCACACAACATACGAGCCGGAAGCATAAAGTGTAAAGCCTGGGGTGCCTAATGAGTGAGCT
AACTCACATTAATTGCGTTGCGCTCACTGCCCGCTTTCCAGTCGGGAAACCTGTCGTGCCAGCTGCATTA
ATGAATCGGCCAACGCGCGGGGAGAGGCGGTTTGCGTATTGGGCGCTCTTCCGCTTCCTCGCTCACTGAC
TCGCTGCGCTCGGTCGTTCGGCTGCGGCGAGCGGTATCAGCTCACTCAAAGGCGGTAATACGGTTATCCA
CAGAATCAGGGGATAACGCAGGAAAGAACATGTGAGCAAAAGGCCAGCAAAAGGCCAGGAACCGTAAAAA
GGCCGCGTTGCTGGCGTTTTTCCATAGGCTCCGCCCCCCTGACGAGCATCACAAAAATCGACGCTCAAGT
CAGAGGTGGCGAAACCCGACAGGACTATAAAGATACCAGGCGTTTCCCCCTGGAAGCTCCCTCGTGCGCT
CTCCTGTTCCGACCCTGCCGCTTACCGGATACCTGTCCGCCTTTCTCCCTTCGGGAAGCGTGGCGCTTTC
TCATAGCTCACGCTGTAGGTATCTCAGTTCGGTGTAGGTCGTTCGCTCCAAGCTGGGCTGTGTGCACGAA
CCCCCCGTTCAGCCCGACCGCTGCGCCTTATCCGGTAACTATCGTCTTGAGTCCAACCCGGTAAGACACG
ACTTATCGCCACTGGCAGCAGCCACTGGTAACAGGATTAGCAGAGCGAGGTATGTAGGCGGTGCTACAGA
GTTCTTGAAGTGGTGGCCTAACTACGGCTACACTAGAAGAACAGTATTTGGTATCTGCGCTCTGCTGAAG
CCAGTTACCTTCGGAAAAAGAGTTGGTAGCTCTTGATCCGGCAAACAAACCACCGCTGGTAGCGGTGGTT
TTTTTGTTTGCAAGCAGCAGATTACGCGCAGAAAAAAAGGATCTCAAGAAGATCCTTTGATCTTTTCTAC
GGGGTCTGACGCTCAGTGGAACGAAAACTCACGTTAAGGGATTTTGGTCATGAGATTATCAAAAAGGATC
TTCACCTAGATCCTTTTAAATTAAAAATGAAGTTTTAAATCAATCTAAAGTATATATGAGTAAACTTGGT
CTGACAGTTACCAATGCTTAATCAGTGAGGCACCTATCTCAGCGATCTGTCTATTTCGTTCATCCATAGT
TGCCTGACTCCCCGTCGTGTAGATAACTACGATACGGGAGGGCTTACCATCTGGCCCCAGTGCTGCAATG
ATACCGCGAGACCCACGCTCACCGGCTCCAGATTTATCAGCAATAAACCAGCCAGCCGGAAGGGCCGAGC
GCAGAAGTGGTCCTGCAACTTTATCCGCCTCCATCCAGTCTATTAATTGTTGCCGGGAAGCTAGAGTAAG
TAGTTCGCCAGTTAATAGTTTGCGCAACGTTGTTGCCATTGCTACAGGCATCGTGGTGTCACGCTCGTCG
TTTGGTATGGCTTCATTCAGCTCCGGTTCCCAACGATCAAGGCGAGTTACATGATCCCCCATGTTGTGCA
AAAAAGCGGTTAGCTCCTTCGGTCCTCCGATCGTTGTCAGAAGTAAGTTGGCCGCAGTGTTATCACTCAT
GGTTATGGCAGCACTGCATAATTCTCTTACTGTCATGCCATCCGTAAGATGCTTTTCTGTGACTGGTGAG
TACTCAACCAAGTCATTCTGAGAATAGTGTATGCGGCGACCGAGTTGCTCTTGCCCGGCGTCAATACGGG
ATAATACCGCGCCACATAGCAGAACTTTAAAAGTGCTCATCATTGGAAAACGTTCTTCGGGGCGAAAACT
CTCAAGGATCTTACCGCTGTTGAGATCCAGTTCGATGTAACCCACTCGTGCACCCAACTGATCTTCAGCA
TCTTTTACTTTCACCAGCGTTTCTGGGTGAGCAAAAACAGGAAGGCAAAATGCCGCAAAAAAGGGAATAA
GGGCGACACGGAAATGTTGAATACTCATACTCTTCCTTTTTCAATATTATTGAAGCATTTATCAGGGTTA
TTGTCTCATGAGCGGATACATATTTGAATGTATTTAGAAAAATAAACAAATAGGGGTTCCGCGCACATTT
CCCCGAAAAGTGCCACCTGACGTCGACGGATCGGGAGATCTCCCGATCCCCTATGGTGCACTCTCAGTAC
AATCTGCTCTGATGCCGCATAGTTAAGCCAGTATCTGCTCCCTGCTTGTGTGTTGGAGGTCGCTGAGTAG
TGCGCGAGCAAAATTTAAGCTACAACAAGGCAAGGCTTGACCGACAATTGCATGAAGAATCTGCTTAGGG
TTAGGCGTTTTGCGCTGCTTCGCGATGTACGGGCCAGATATACGCGTT
