>Addgene plasmid #66468 | P2RY1-Tango | depositor partial sequence | sequence record 113549 | empty Tango
GACGGATCGGGAGATCTCCCGATCCCCTATGGTGCACTCTCAGTACAATCTGCTCTGATGCCGCATAGTT
AAGCCAGTATCTGCTCCCTGCTTGTGTGTTGGAGGTCGCTGAGTAGTGCGCGAGCAAAATTTAAGCTACA
ACAAGGCAAGGCTTGACCGACAATTGCATGAAGAATCTGCTTAGGGTTAGGCGTTTTGCGCTGCTTCGCG
ATGTACGGGCCAGATATACGCGTTGACATTGATTATTGACTAGTTATTAATAGTAATCAATTACGGGGTC
ATTAGTTCATAGCCCATATATGGAGTTCCGCGTTACATAACTTACGGTAAATGGCCCGCCTGGCTGACCG
CCCAACGACCCCCGCCCATTGACGTCAATAATGACGTATGTTCCCATAGTAACGCCAATAGGGACTTTCC
ATTGACGTCAATGGGTGGAGTATTTACGGTAAACTGCCCACTTGGCAGTACATCAAGTGTATCATATGCC
AAGTACGCCCCCTATTGACGTCAATGACGGTAAATGGCCCGCCTGGCATTATGCCCAGTACATGACCTTA
TGGGACTTTCCTACTTGGCAGTACATCTACGTATTAGTCATCGCTATTACCATGGTGATGCGGTTTTGGC
AGTACATCAATGGGCGTGGATAGCGGTTTGACTCACGGGGATTTCCAAGTCTCCACCCCATTGACGTCAA
TGGGAGTTTGTTTTGGCACCAAAATCAACGGGACTTTCCAAAATGTCGTAACAACTCCGCCCCATTGACG
CAAATGGGCGGTAGGCGTGTACGGTGGGAGGTCTATATAAGCAGAGCTCTCTGGCTAACTAGAGAACCCA
CTGCTTACTGGCTTATCGAAATTAATACGACTCACTATAGGGAGACCCAAGCTGGCTAGCGTTTAAACTT
AAGCTTGGTACCGAGCTCGGATCCACTAGTCCAGTGTGGTGGAATTCTGCAGATATCCAGCACAGTGGCG
GCCGCGCCACCATGAAGACGATCATCGCCCTGAGCTACATCTTCTGCCTGGTATTCGCCGACTACAAGGA
CGATGATGACGCCAGCATCGATACCGGTGGACGCACCCCACCCAGCCTGGGTCCCCAAGATGAGTCCTGC
ACCACCGCCAGCTCCTCCCTGGCCAAGGACACTTCATCGACCGGTGAGAACCTGTACTTCCAGCTAAGAT
TAGATAAAAGTAAAGTGATTAACAGCGCATTAGAGCTGCTTAATGAGGTCGGAATCGAAGGTTTAACAAC
CCGTAAACTCGCCCAGAAGCTAGGTGTAGAGCAGCCTACATTGTATTGGCATGTAAAAAATAAGCGGGCT
TTGCTCGACGCCTTAGCCATTGAGATGTTAGATAGGCACCATACTCACTTTTGCCCTTTAGAAGGGGAAA
GCTGGCAAGATTTTTTACGTAATAACGCTAAAAGTTTTAGATGTGCTTTACTAAGTCATCGCGATGGAGC
AAAAGTACATTTAGGTACACGGCCTACAGAAAAACAGTATGAAACTCTCGAAAATCAATTAGCCTTTTTA
TGCCAACAAGGTTTTTCACTAGAGAATGCATTATATGCACTCAGCGCTGTGGGGCATTTTACTTTAGGTT
GCGTATTGGAAGATCAAGAGCATCAAGTCGCTAAAGAAGAAAGGGAAACACCTACTACTGATAGTATGCC
GCCATTATTACGACAAGCTATCGAATTATTTGATCACCAAGGTGCAGAGCCAGCCTTCTTATTCGGCCTT
GAATTGATCATATGCGGATTAGAAAAACAACTTAAATGTGAAAGTGGGTCCGCGTACAGCCGCGCGCGTA
CGAAAAACAATTACGGGTCTACCATCGAGGGCCTGCTCGATCTCCCGGACGACGACGCCCCCGAAGAGGC
GGGGCTGGCGGCTCCGCGCCTGTCCTTTCTCCCCGCGGGACACACGCGCAGACTGTCGACGGCCCCCCCG
ACCGATGTCAGCCTGGGGGACGAGCTCCACTTAGACGGCGAGGACGTGGCGATGGCGCATGCCGACGCGC
TAGACGATTTCGATCTGGACATGTTGGGGGACGGGGATTCCCCGGGTCCGGGATTTACCCCCCACGACTC
CGCCCCCTACGGCGCTCTGGATATGGCCGACTTCGAGTTTGAGCAGATGTTTACCGATGCCCTTGGAATT
GACGAGTACGGTGGGTAGCTCGAGTCTAGAGGGCCCGTTTAAACCCGCTGATCAGCCTCGACTGTGCCTT
CTAGTTGCCAGCCATCTGTTGTTTGCCCCTCCCCCGTGCCTTCCTTGACCCTGGAAGGTGCCACTCCCAC
TGTCCTTTCCTAATAAAATGAGGAAATTGCATCGCATTGTCTGAGTAGGTGTCATTCTATTCTGGGGGGT
GGGGTGGGGCAGGACAGCAAGGGGGAGGATTGGGAAGACAATAGCAGGCATGCTGGGGATGCGGTGGGCT
CTATGGCTTCTGAGGCGGAAAGAACCAGCTGGGGCTCTAGGGGGTATCCCC
[124 nt withheld, positions 2502-2625]
C
[91 nt withheld, positions 2627-2717]
A
[49 nt withheld, positions 2719-2767]
CCTTTGACGTTGGAGTCCACGTTCTTT
[37 nt withheld, positions 2795-2831]
ACCCTATCTCGGTCTATTCTTTTGATTTATAAGGGATTTTGCCGATTTCGGCCTATTGGTTAAAAAATGA
GCTGATTTAACAAAAATTTAACGCGAATTAATTCTGTGGAATGTGTGTCAGTTAGGGTGTGGAAAGTCCC
CAGGCTCCCCAGCAGGCAGAAGTATGCAAAGCATGCATCTCAATTAGTCAGCAACCAGGTGTGGAAAGTC
CCCAGGCTCCCCAGCAGGCAGAAGTATGCAAAGCATGCATCTCAATTAGTCAGCAACCATAGTCCCGCCC
CTAACTCCGCCCATCCCGCCCCTAACTCCGCCCAGTTCCGCCCATTCTCCGCCCCATGGCTGACTAATTT
TTTTTATTTATGCAGAGGCCGAGGCCGCCTCTGCCTCTGAGCTATTCCAGAAGTAGTGAGGAGGCTTTTT
TGGAGGCCTAGGCTTTTGCAAAAAGCTCCCGGGAGCTTGTATATCCATTTTCGGATCTGATCAAGAGACA
GGATGAGGATCGTTTCGCATGATTGAACAAGATGGATTGCACGCAGGTTCTCCGGCCGCTTGGGTGGAGA
GGCTATTCGGCTATGACTGGGCACAACAGACAATCGGCTGCTCTGATGCCGCCGTGTTCCGGCTGTCAGC
GCAGGGGCGCCCGGTTCTTTTTGTCAAGACCGACCTGTCCGGTGCCCTGAATGAACTGCAGGACGAGGCA
GCGCGGCTATCGTGGCTGGCCACGACGGGCGTTCCTTGCGCAGCTGTGCTCGACGTTGTCACTGAAGCGG
GAAGGGACTGGCTGCTATTGGGCGAAGTGCCGGGGCAGGATCTCCTGTCATCTCACCTTGCTCCTGCCGA
GAAAGTATCCATCATGGCTGATGCAATGCGGCGGCTGCATACGCTTGATCCGGCTACCTGCCCATTCGAC
CACCAAGCGAAACATCGCATCGAGCGAGCACGTACTCGGATGGAAGCCGGTCTTGTCGATCAGGATGATC
TGGACGAAGAGCATCAGGGGCTCGCGCCAGCCGAACTGTTCGCCAGGCTCAAGGCGCGCATGCCCGACGG
CGAGGATCTCGTCGTGACCCATGGCGATGCCTGCTTGCCGAATATCATGGTGGAAAATGGCCGCTTTTCT
GGATTCATCGACTGTGGCCGGCTGGGTGTGGCGGACCGCTATCAGGACATAGCGTTGGCTACCCGTGATA
TTGCTGAAGAGCTTGGCGGCGAATGGGCTGACCGCTTCCTCGTGCTTTACGGTATCGCCGCTCCCGATTC
GCAGCGCATCGCCTTCTATCGCCTTCTTGACGAGTTCTTCTGAGCGGGACTCTGGGGTTCGAAATGACCG
ACCAAGCGACGCCCAACCTGCCATCACGAGATTTCGATTCCACCGCCGCCTTCTATGAAAGGTTGGGCTT
CGGAATCGTTTTCCGGGACGCCGGCTGGATGATCCTCCAGCGCGGGGATCTCATGCTGGAGTTCTTCGCC
CACCCCAACTTGTTTATTGCAGCTTATAATGGTTACAAATAAAGCAATAGCATCACAAATTTCACAAATA
AAGCATTTTTTTCACTGCATTCTAGTTGTGGTTTGTCCAAACTCATCAATGTATCTTATCATGTCTGTAT
ACCGTCGACCTCTAGCTAGAGCTTGGCGTAATCATGGTCATAGCTGTTTCCTGTGTGAAATTGTTATCCG
CTCACAATTCCACACAACATACGAGCCGGAAGCATAAAGTGTAAAGCCTGGGGTGCCTAATGAGTGAGCT
AACTCACATTAATTGCGTTGCGCTCACTGCCCGCTTTCCAGTCGGGAAACCTGTCGTGCCAGCTGCATTA
ATGAATCGGCCAACGCGCGGGGAGAGGCGGTTTGCGTATTGGGCGCTCTTCCGCTTCCTCGCTCACTGAC
TCGCTGCGCTCGGTCGTTCGGCTGCGGCGAGCGGTATCAGCTCACTCAAAGGCGGTAATACGGTTATCCA
CAGAATCAGGGGATAACGCAGGAAAGAACATGTGAGCAAAAGGCCAGCAAAAGGCCAGGAACCGTAAAAA
GGCCGCGTTGCTGGCGTTTTTCCATAGGCTCCGCCCCCCTGACGAGCATCACAAAAATCGACGCTCAAGT
CAGAGGTGGCGAAACCCGACAGGACTATAAAGATACCAGGCGTTTCCCCCTGGAAGCTCCCTCGTGCGCT
CTCCTGTTCCGACCCTGCCGCTTACCGGATACCTGTCCGCCTTTCTCCCTTCGGGAAGCGTGGCGCTTTC
TCATAGCTCACGCTGTAGGTATCTCAGTTCGGTGTAGGTCGTTCGCTCCAAGCTGGGCTGTGTGCACGAA
CCCCCCGTTCAGCCCGACCGCTGCGCCTTATCCGGTAACTATCGTCTTGAGTCCAACCCGGTAAGACACG
ACTTATCGCCACTGGCAGCAGCCACTGGTAACAGGATTAGCAGAGCGAGGTATGTAGGCGGTGCTACAGA
GTTCTTGAAGTGGTGGCCTAACTACGGCTACACTAGAAGAACAGTATTTGGTATCTGCGCTCTGCTGAAG
CCAGTTACCTTCGGAAAAAGAGTTGGTAGCTCTTGATCCGGCAAACAAACCACCGCTGGTAGCGGTTTTT
TTGTTTGCAAGCAGCAGATTACGCGCAGAAAAAAAGGATCTCAAGAAGATCCTTTGATCTTTTCTACGGG
GTCTGACGCTCAGTGGAACGAAAACTCACGTTAAGGGATTTTGGTCATGAGATTATCAAAAAGGATCTTC
ACCTAGATCCTTTTAAATTAAAAATGAAGTTTTAAATCAATCTAAAGTATATATGAGTAAACTTGGTCTG
ACAGTTACCAATGCTTAATCAGTGAGGCACCTATCTCAGCGATCTGTCTATTTCGTTCATCCATAGTTGC
CTGACTCCCCGTCGTGTAGATAACTACGATACGGGAGGGCTTACCATCTGGCCCCAGTGCTGCAATGATA
CCGCGAGACCCACGCTCACCGGCTCCAGATTTATCAGCAATAAACCAGCCAGCCGGAAGGGCCGAGCGCA
GAAGTGGTCCTGCAACTTTATCCGCCTCCATCCAGTCTATTAATTGTTGCCGGGAAGCTAGAGTAAGTAG
TTCGCCAGTTAATAGTTTGCGCAACGTTGTTGCCATTGCTACAGGCATCGTGGTGTCACGCTCGTCGTTT
GGTATGGCTTCATTCAGCTCCGGTTCCCAACGATCAAGGCGAGTTACATGATCCCCCATGTTGTGCAAAA
AAGCGGTTAGCTCCTTCGGTCCTCCGATCGTTGTCAGAAGTAAGTTGGCCGCAGTGTTATCACTCATGGT
TATGGCAGCACTGCATAATTCTCTTACTGTCATGCCATCCGTAAGATGCTTTTCTGTGACTGGTGAGTAC
TCAACCAAGTCATTCTGAGAATAGTGTATGCGGCGACCGAGTTGCTCTTGCCCGGCGTCAATACGGGATA
ATACCGCGCCACATAGCAGAACTTTAAAAGTGCTCATCATTGGAAAACGTTCTTCGGGGCGAAAACTCTC
AAGGATCTTACCGCTGTTGAGATCCAGTTCGATGTAACCCACTCGTGCACCCAACTGATCTTCAGCATCT
TTTACTTTCACCAGCGTTTCTGGGTGAGCAAAAACAGGAAGGCAAAATGCCGCAAAAAAGGGAATAAGGG
CGACACGGAAATGTTGAATACTCATACTCTTCCTTTTTCAATATTATTGAAGCATTTATCAGGGTTATTG
TCTCATGAGCGGATACATATTTGAATGTATTTAGAAAAATAAACAAATAGGGGTTCCGCGCACATTTCCC
CGAAAAGTGCCACCTGACGTC
