>Addgene plasmid #66468 | P2RY1-Tango | depositor partial sequence | sequence record 113550 | P2RY1
ATGACCGAGGTTCTGTGGCCCGCGGTCCCCAATGGCACAGATGCAGCCTTCTTGGCCGGCCCAGGGAGCT
CATGGGGCAATTCTACTGTAGCCAGCACAGCCGCTGTGTCAAGTAGCTTTAAGTGCGCTCTTACCAAGAC
AGGCTTCCAGTTTTACTACCTGCCCGCGGTATACATTCTCGTGTTCATTATCGGATTTCTGGGTAACTCT
GTGGCCATCTGGATGTTCGTGTTCCACATGAAGCCCTGGAGTGGAATCAGTGTGTACATGTTTAACTTGG
CTCTTGCCGACTTCCTTTACGTACTGACCCTCCCCGCTCTCATCTTTTACTACTTCAACAAAACTGATTG
GATATTCGGGGACGCAATGTGCAAATTGCAGCGATTCATCTTTCACGTAAACCTGTACGGTAGTATACTG
TTTCTGACTTGCATTAGCGCGCATCGCTATTCAGGTGTCGTGTACCCGCTGAAGTCATTGGGTCGGCTGA
AGAAGAAAAATGCAATCTGCATCAGTGTCCTGGTGTGGCTTATCGTGGTCGTCGCCATCAGCCCCATACT
TTTCTACTCAGGAACGGGTGTGCGCAAGAACAAGACAATCACGTGTTATGACACCACCAGCGACGAGTAC
CTCCGATCCTATTTCATCTACAGCATGTGTACCACGGTAGCCATGTTTTGTGTGCCCCTGGTACTGATCC
TGGGCTGTTACGGCCTGATCGTGCGCGCTTTGATTTATAAGGATCTGGATAATTCTCCACTGCGGCGGAA
ATCCATTTATCTGGTGATAATCGTCCTCACTGTGTTTGCAGTGTCCTACATACCCTTTCATGTTATGAAA
ACTATGAATCTCAGGGCCAGACTGGATTTCCAGACTCCTGCCATGTGCGCCTTCAATGATCGGGTGTACG
CCACTTACCAGGTGACCAGGGGATTGGCTAGCCTCAATAGTTGTGTGGATCCCATCCTTTACTTTCTTGC
CGGAGATACGTTTCGCCGGCGGCTGAGTAGAGCAACTAGGAAAGCTAGTCGGAGATCCGAAGCCAACCTT
CAGTCCAAGTCCGAAGACATGACACTTAATATTCTGCCTGAGTTTAAGCAGAACGGGGACACCTCCCTT
