>Addgene plasmid #66468 | P2RY1-Tango | addgene partial sequence | sequence record 120332 | CMV-F 5'-CGCAAATGGGCGGTAGGCGTG-3'
GCTCTCTGGCTAACTAGAGAACCCACTGCTTACTGGCTTATCGAAATTAATACGACTCACTATAGGGAGA
CCCAAGCTGGCTAGCGTTTAAACTTAAGCTTGGTACCGAGCTCGGATCCACTAGTCCAGTGTGGTGGAAT
TCTGCAGATATCCAGCACAGTGGCGGCCGCGCCACCATGAAGACGATCATCGCCCTGAGCTACATCTTCT
GCCTGGTATTCGCCGACTACAAGGACGATGATGACGCCAGCATCGATATGACCGAGGTTCTGTGGCCCGC
GGTCCCCAATGGCACAGATGCAGCCTTCTTGGCCGGCCCAGGGAGCTCATGGGGCAATTCTACTGTAGCC
AGCACAGCCGCTGTGTCAAGTAGCTTTAAGTGCGCTCTTACCAAGACAGGCTTCCAGTTTTACTACCTGC
CCGCGGTATACATTCTCGTGTTCATTATCGGATTTCTGGGTAACTCTGTGGCCATCTGGATGTTCGTGTT
CCACATGAAGCCCTGGAGTGGAATCAGTGTGTACATGTTTAACTTGGCTCTTGCCGACTTCCTTTACGTA
CTGACCCTCCCCGCTCTCATCTTTTACTACTTCAACAAAACTGATTGGATATTCGGGGACGCAATGTGCA
AATTGCAGCGATTCATCTTTCACGTAAACCTGTACGGTAGTATACTGTTTCTGACTTGCATTAGCGCGCA
TCGCTATTCAGGTGTCGTGTACCCGCTGAAGTCATTGGGTCGGCTGAAGAAGAAAAATGCAATCTGCATC
AGTGTCCTGGTGTGGCTTATCGTGGTCGTCGCCATCAGCCCCATACTTTTCTACTCAGGAACGGGTGTGC
GCAAGAACAAGACAATCACGTGTTATGACACCACCAGCGACGAGTACCTCCGA
