>Addgene plasmid #66468 | P2RY1-Tango | addgene partial sequence | sequence record 120333 | Tet-R 5'-GGCGAGTTTACGGGTTGTTA-3'
GCTCTAATGCGCTGTTAATCACTTTACTTTTATCTAATCTTAGCTGGAAGTACAGGTTCTCACCGGTCGA
TGAAGTGTCCTTGGCCAGGGAGGAGCTGGCGGTGGTGCAGGACTCATCTTGGGGACCCAGGCTGGGTGGG
GTGCGTCCACCGGTATCGATAAGGGAGGTGTCCCCGTTCTGCTTAAACTCAGGCAGAATATTAAGTGTCA
TGTCTTCGGACTTGGACTGAAGGTTGGCTTCGGATCTCCGACTAGCTTTCCTAGTTGCTCTACTCAGCCG
CCGGCGAAACGTATCTCCGGCAAGAAAGTAAAGGATGGGATCCACACAACTATTGAGGCTAGCCAATCCC
CTGGTCACCTGGTAAGTGGCGTACACCCGATCATTGAAGGCGCACATGGCAGGAGTCTGGAAATCCAGTC
TGGCCCTGAGATTCATAGTTTTCATAACATGAAAGGGTATGTAGGACACTGCAAACACAGTGAGGACGAT
TATCACCAGATAAATGGATTTCCGCCGCAGTGGAGAATTATCCAGATCCTTATAAATCAAAGCGCGCACG
ATCAGGCCGTAACAGCCCAGGATCAGTACCAGGGGCACACAAAACATGGCTACCGTGGTACACATGCTGT
AGATGAAATAGGATCGGAGGTACTCGTCGCTGGTGGTGTCATAACACGTGATTGTCTTGTTCTTGCGCAC
ACCCGTTCCTGAGTAGAAAAGTATGGGGCTGATGGCGACGACCACGATAAGCCACACCAGGACACTGATG
CAGATTGCATTTTTCTTCTTCAGCCGACCCAATGACTTCAGCGGGTACACGACACCTGAATAGCGATGCG
CGCTAATGCAAGTCAGAAACAGTATACTACCGTACAGGTTTACGTGAAAGATGAATCGCTGCAATTTGCA
CATTGCGTCCCCGAATATCCAATCAGTTTTGTTGAAGTAGTAAAAGATGAGAGCGGGGAGGGTCAGTACG
TAAAGGAAGTCGGCAAGAGCCAAGTTAAACATGTACACACTGAT
